>Addgene plasmid #62867 | pJW4.02 | depositor full sequence | sequence record 104100 | pJW4.02 sequence 8896 bps
CCGACACCATCGAATGGTGCAAAACCTTTCGCGGTATGGCATGATAGCGCCCGGAAGAGAGTCAATTCAG
GGTGGTGAATGTGAAACCAGTAACGTTATACGATGTCGCAGAGTATGCCGGTGTCTCTTATCAGACCGTT
TCCCGCGTGGTGAACCAGGCCAGCCACGTTTCTGCGAAAACGCGGGAAAAAGTGGAAGCGGCGATGGCGG
AGCTGAATTACATTCCCAACCGCGTGGCACAACAACTGGCGGGCAAACAGTCGTTGCTGATTGGCGTTGC
CACCTCCAGTCTGGCCCTGCACGCGCCGTCGCAAATTGTCGCGGCGATTAAATCTCGCGCCGATCAACTG
GGTGCCAGCGTGGTGGTGTCGATGGTAGAACGAAGCGGCGTCGAAGCCTGTAAAGCGGCGGTGCACAATC
TTCTCGCGCAACGCGTCAGTGGGCTGATCATTAACTATCCGCTGGATGACCAGGATGCCATTGCTGTGGA
AGCTGCCTGCACTAATGTTCCGGCGTTATTTCTTGATGTCTCTGACCAGACACCCATCAACAGTATTATT
TTCTCCCATGAAGACGGTACGCGACTGGGCGTGGAGCATCTGGTCGCATTGGGTCACCAGCAAATCGCGC
TGTTAGCGGGCCCATTAAGTTCTGTCTCGGCGCGTCTGCGTCTGGCTGGCTGGCATAAATATCTCACTCG
CAATCAAATTCAGCCGATAGCGGAACGGGAAGGCGACTGGAGTGCCATGTCCGGTTTTCAACAAACCATG
CAAATGCTGAATGAGGGCATCGTTCCCACTGCGATGCTGGTTGCCAACGATCAGATGGCGCTGGGCGCAA
TGCGCGCCATTACCGAGTCCGGGCTGCGCGTTGGTGCGGATATCTCGGTAGTGGGATACGACGATACCGA
AGACAGCTCATGTTATATCCCGCCGTTAACCACCATCAAACAGGATTTTCGCCTGCTGGGGCAAACCAGC
GTGGACCGCTTGCTGCAACTCTCTCAGGGCCAGGCGGTGAAGGGCAATCAGCTGTTGCCCGTCTCACTGG
TGAAAAGAAAAACCACCCTGGCGCCCAATACGCAAACCGCCTCTCCCCGCGCGTTGGCCGATTCATTAAT
GCAGCTGGCACGACAGGTTTCCCGACTGGAAAGCGGGCAGTGAGCGCAACGCAATTAATGTAAGTTAGCT
CACTCATTAGGCACAATTCTCATGTTTGACAGCTTATCATCGACTGCACGGTGCACCAATGCTTCTGGCG
TCAGGCAGCCATCGGAAGCTGTGGTATGGCTGTGCAGGTCGTAAATCACTGCATAATTCGTGTCGCTCAA
GGCGCACTCCCGTTCTGGATAATGTTTTTTGCGCCGACATCATAACGGTTCTGGCAAATATTCTGAAATG
AGCTGTTGACAATTAATCATCGGCTCGTATAATGTGTGGAATTGTGAGCGGATAACAATTTCACACAGGA
AACAGCCAGTCCGTTTAGGTGTTTTCACGAGCACTTCACCAACAAGGACCATAGCATATGAAAATCGAAG
AAGGTAAACTGGTAATCTGGATTAACGGCGATAAAGGCTATAACGGTCTCGCTGAAGTCGGTAAGAAATT
CGAGAAAGATACCGGAATTAAAGTCACCGTTGAGCATCCGGATAAACTGGAAGAGAAATTCCCACAGGTT
GCGGCAACTGGCGATGGCCCTGACATTATCTTCTGGGCACACGACCGCTTTGGTGGCTACGCTCAATCTG
GCCTGTTGGCTGAAATCACCCCGGACAAAGCGTTCCAGGACAAGCTGTATCCGTTTACCTGGGATGCCGT
ACGTTACAACGGCAAGCTGATTGCTTACCCGATCGCTGTTGAAGCGTTATCGCTGATTTATAACAAAGAT
CTGCTGCCGAACCCGCCAAAAACCTGGGAAGAGATCCCGGCGCTGGATAAAGAACTGAAAGCGAAAGGTA
AGAGCGCGCTGATGTTCAACCTGCAAGAACCGTACTTCACCTGGCCGCTGATTGCTGCTGACGGGGGTTA
TGCGTTCAAGTATGAAAACGGCAAGTACGACATTAAAGACGTGGGCGTGGATAACGCTGGCGCGAAAGCG
GGTCTGACCTTCCTGGTTGACCTGATTAAAAACAAACACATGAATGCAGACACCGATTACTCCATCGCAG
AAGCTGCCTTTAATAAAGGCGAAACAGCGATGACCATCAACGGCCCGTGGGCATGGTCCAACATCGACAC
CAGCAAAGTGAATTATGGTGTAACGGTACTGCCGACCTTCAAGGGTCAACCATCCAAACCGTTCGTTGGC
GTGCTGAGCGCAGGTATTAACGCCGCCAGTCCGAACAAAGAGCTGGCAAAAGAGTTCCTCGAAAACTATC
TGCTGACTGATGAAGGTCTGGAAGCGGTTAATAAAGACAAACCGCTGGGTGCCGTAGCGCTGAAGTCTTA
CGAGGAAGAGTTGGCGAAAGATCCACGTATTGCCGCCACTATGGAAAACGCCCAGAAAGGTGAAATCATG
CCGAACATCCCGCAGATGTCCGCTTTCTGGTATGCCGTGCGTACTGCGGTGATCAACGCCGCCAGCGGTC
GTCAGACTGTCGATGAAGCCCTGAAAGACGCGCAGACTAATTCGAGCTCGAACAACAACAACAATAACAA
TAACAACAACCTCGGGATCGAGGGAAGGATCACAAGTTTGTACAAAAAAGCAGGCTTAATGGAGGCTAAC
AAGCGAGAAATTGTGGATTTCGGTGGGCTGAGATCCTACTTTTTCCCAAATTTGGCCCACTACATCACGA
AGAATGACGAAGAACTGTTCAACAATACATCTCAGGCCAATAAGTTGGCTGCTTTCGTGTTGGGAGCTTC
CAAAGACGCTCCTGGAGACGAAGACATTTTGGAGATGATCTTGCCGAACGACGCTAACGCTGCCGTTATT
GCTGCTGGCATGGACGTTTGTCTTCTTCTCGGAGATAAATTTCGTCCGAAATTTGATGCTGCTGCTGAGA
AATTGTCAGGATTGGGACATGCTCATGATCTGGTTTCTGTCATCGATGACGACAAGAAGCTCGGAATGCT
CGCCCGTAAGGCCAAGCTGAAGAAGACTGAAGACGCTAAGATTCTTCAAGCTCTTCTCAAAGTAATCGCA
ATCGATGATGCCGCCGAAAAGTTTGTTGAGCTCACGGAACTTGTCAGCCAACTGGATCTGGACTTTGATG
TTTATGTCCTAACTAAAATCCTCGGACTTATCTCTGAGGAGACTAGCGACGAGGTCGACATTATCCGTGA
TAACGTCGTCAACGCATTTGATAGCTGCAAGCCGTTGTTGAAACAGTTGATGTTGGATGGTCCGAAATCT
GAACCTGCCGATCCATTCATTAGTCTCCTCATGGATCCACTCGAAGAGTCTGTTGGGAAAGTTGTGAACC
ATATCGCTCAACTTTTCGAGGAAGCGAGTAAAAATGAAGGAGACGAGTCACTTGTCTTGAGATCTCAACT
CGGATATCAGCTCTTTTTCCTTATCGTTCGTTCACTTGCAGATGGAAAGCGCGAGGTTTCCAAGAAAATC
CTCTCTGGGATTCCTACGAGTGTCAGAGCGGAAGTCTTTCCAGGATTGCAAAGAAGTGTCTACAAGAGTG
CGGTGTTCCTCGGCAATCACATCATCCAAGTTCTTTTAGGATCTAAGAAGTCTTTTGAGGATTGGGATGT
TGTTGGAGTCGCGAAAGACTTGGAGAGCGCCTGGAAAAGACGAGCCATTGCGGAACTTATCAAGAAGTTC
CAAGTCTCAATTCTAGAGCAATGCTTCGATAAGCCCGTTCCACTGATTCCTCAGAGTCCACTAAACAATG
ATGCGGTGATCGATAATGTGAATAAAGCTCTACAGTTTGCACTGTGGCTTACAGAGTTTTACGGATCCGA
GAATGAGACTGAAGCGCTGGGCGAGCTTCGTTTCTTGGATTCCACTTCAAAAAATCTTCTCGTCGATAGC
TTCAAGAAATTTGTTCAAGGAATCAACTCGAAGACTCATGTCACTCGAATTGTTGAATCACTGGAGAAGT
GTTGTTTGTCCGATACACCAAGTGGCAGAAAGAGCAATGTGCAACCATCCACTTCCCAACAGCAGGATTC
CGCCTACACGAAAGAGGAAATGACGACGGTTCACAACACATACAGCGTAAATACTAAAGCTCAAGTTCTC
AACGGTCTCAGTGATACCAATTCTTCCGGGTTACTTGTCGATTCAAAGGATTCACTCAGTCTTCAGGAGA
TTTCTTGTGACGAAGTGGATTCTTCGACTTTGCTAAGCTCATCAAGAAACATTGGAGAAGGTGTTACTGT
AAAAGCGGTCGATCCTGTCCCAGAAAAGGTTAACGATGCACAACAACAGCAAACAGTTAACGAGATCGAG
ATGGCTTCGGATGCCAATCAAGATACTTCTTCAAGTGCTTCGCCAGAAGTAGCGCCAAGTTTTTCCACCG
ATGGCTGGGATTCTCCAACGAAATCAGTAGCTCTGCCACCGGGCATGCAGCAGATAGATGAAGAGGAAAC
CACAGTTGCTGACAAAGATTCTACACCACAACCACAAGCTCGTGCTGAAACTGCATGGGGGTCAGGCGAC
GCTACTCCAATGCCTCTTCCTGCCCCGACTAATCAATACAAAGTCAGTGGATTTGGGGAAGCCAAAGTTG
CAAAAGGATTCGGTCAATTTGCTCCCACCAGTTCAGCTTATGGAGGAGGAGGTGGTCGCGGAGGATATGG
CGGTGGAGACCGTGGAGGCAGAGGTGGATACGGCGGAGATCGTGGAGGTAGAGGTGGATACGGCGGGGGA
GACCGCGGAGGACGAGGTGGATACGGCGGAGATCGTGGACGTGGTGGTTACGGGGGTCGTGGTGGACGCG
GAGGTTTCTAAACCCAGCTTTCTTGTACAAAGTGGTGATATTTCAGAATTCGGATCCTCTAGAGTCGACC
TGCAGGCAAGCTTGGCACTGGCCGTCGTTTTACAACGTCGTGACTGGGAAAACCCTGGCGTTACCCAACT
TAATCGCCTTGCAGCACATCCCCCTTTCGCCAGCTGGCGTAATAGCGAAGAGGCCCGCACCGATCGCCCT
TCCCAACAGTTGCGCAGCCTGAATGGCGAATGGCAGCTTGGCTGTTTTGGCGGATGAGATAAGATTTTCA
GCCTGATACAGATTAAATCAGAACGCAGAAGCGGTCTGATAAAACAGAATTTGCCTGGCGGCAGTAGCGC
GGTGGTCCCACCTGACCCCATGCCGAACTCAGAAGTGAAACGCCGTAGCGCCGATGGTAGTGTGGGGTCT
CCCCATGCGAGAGTAGGGAACTGCCAGGCATCAAATAAAACGAAAGGCTCAGTCGAAAGACTGGGCCTTT
CGTTTTATCTGTTGTTTGTCGGTGAACGCTCTCCTGAGTAGGACAAATCCGCCGGGAGCGGATTTGAACG
TTGCGAAGCAACGGCCCGGAGGGTGGCGGGCAGGACGCCCGCCATAAACTGCCAGGCATCAAATTAAGCA
GAAGGCCATCCTGACGGATGGCCTTTTTGCGTTTCTACAAACTCTTTTGTTTATTTTTCTAAATACATTC
AAATATGTATCCGCTCATGAGACAATAACCCTGATAAATGCTTCAATAATATTGAAAAAGGAAGAGTATG
AGTATTCAACATTTCCGTGTCGCCCTTATTCCCTTTTTTGCGGCATTTTGCCTTCCTGTTTTTGCTCACC
CAGAAACGCTGGTGAAAGTAAAAGATGCTGAAGATCAGTTGGGTGCACGAGTGGGTTACATCGAACTGGA
TCTCAACAGCGGTAAGATCCTTGAGAGTTTTCGCCCCGAAGAACGTTTCCCAATGATGAGCACTTTTAAA
GTTCTGCTATGTGGCGCGGTATTATCCCGTGTTGACGCCGGGCAAGAGCAACTCGGTCGCCGCATACACT
ATTCTCAGAATGACTTGGTTGAGTACTCACCAGTCACAGAAAAGCATCTTACGGATGGCATGACAGTAAG
AGAATTATGCAGTGCTGCCATAACCATGAGTGATAACACTGCGGCCAACTTACTTCTGACAACGATCGGA
GGACCGAAGGAGCTAACCGCTTTTTTGCACAACATGGGGGATCATGTAACTCGCCTTGATCGTTGGGAAC
CGGAGCTGAATGAAGCCATACCAAACGACGAGCGTGACACCACGATGCCTGTAGCAATGGCAACAACGTT
GCGCAAACTATTAACTGGCGAACTACTTACTCTAGCTTCCCGGCAACAATTAATAGACTGGATGGAGGCG
GATAAAGTTGCAGGACCACTTCTGCGCTCGGCCCTTCCGGCTGGCTGGTTTATTGCTGATAAATCTGGAG
CCGGTGAGCGTGGGTCTCGCGGTATCATTGCAGCACTGGGGCCAGATGGTAAGCCCTCCCGTATCGTAGT
TATCTACACGACGGGGAGTCAGGCAACTATGGATGAACGAAATAGACAGATCGCTGAGATAGGTGCCTCA
CTGATTAAGCATTGGTAACTGTCAGACCAAGTTTACTCATATATACTTTAGATTGATT
[38 nt withheld, positions 6569-6606]
A
[37 nt withheld, positions 6608-6644]
ATTTTGTTAAAATTCGCGTTAAATTTTTGTTAAATCAGCTCATTTTTTAACCAATAGGCCGAAATCGGCA
AAATCCCTTATAAATCAAAAGAATAGACCGAGATAGGGT
[37 nt withheld, positions 6754-6790]
AAAGAACGTGGACTCCAACGTCAAAGG
[141 nt withheld, positions 6818-6958]
G
[125 nt withheld, positions 6960-7084]
AAAGGATCTAGGTGAAGATCCTTTTTGATAATCTCATGACCAAAATCCCTTAACGTGAGTTTTCGTTCCA
CTGAGCGTCAGACCCCGTAGAAAAGATCAAAGGATCTTCTTGAGATCCTTTTTTTCTGCGCGTAATCTGC
TGCTTGCAAACAAAAAAACCACCGCTACCAGCGGTGGTTTGTTTGCCGGATCAAGAGCTACCAACTCTTT
TTCCGAAGGTAACTGGCTTCAGCAGAGCGCAGATACCAAATACTGTCCTTCTAGTGTAGCCGTAGTTAGG
CCACCACTTCAAGAACTCTGTAGCACCGCCTACATACCTCGCTCTGCTAATCCTGTTACCAGTGGCTGCT
GCCAGTGGCGATAAGTCGTGTCTTACCGGGTTGGACTCAAGACGATAGTTACCGGATAAGGCGCAGCGGT
CGGGCTGAACGGGGGGTTCGTGCACACAGCCCAGCTTGGAGCGAACGACCTACACCGAACTGAGATACCT
ACAGCGTGAGCTATGAGAAAGCGCCACGCTTCCCGAAGGGAGAAAGGCGGACAGGTATCCGGTAAGCGGC
AGGGTCGGAACAGGAGAGCGCACGAGGGAGCTTCCAGGGGGAAACGCCTGGTATCTTTATAGTCCTGTCG
GGTTTCGCCACCTCTGACTTGAGCGTCGATTTTTGTGATGCTCGTCAGGGGGGCGGAGCCTATGGAAAAA
CGCCAGCAACGCGGCCTTTTTACGGTTCCTGGCCTTTTGCTGGCCTTTTGCTCACATGTTCTTTCCTGCG
TTATCCCCTGATTCTGTGGATAACCGTATTACCGCCTTTGAGTGAGCTGATACCGCTCGCCGCAGCCGAA
CGACCGAGCGCAGCGAGTCAGTGAGCGAGGAAGCGGAAGAGCGCCTGATGCGGTATTTTCTCCTTACGCA
TCTGTGCGGTATTTCACACCGCATATATGGTGCACTCTCAGTACAATCTGCTCTGATGCCGCATAGTTAA
GCCAGTATACACTCCGCTATCGCTACGTGACTGGGTCATGGCTGCGCCCCGACACCCGCCAACACCCGCT
GACGCGCCCTGACGGGCTTGTCTGCTCCCGGCATCCGCTTACAGACAAGCTGTGACCGTCTCCGGGAGCT
GCATGTGTCAGAGGTTTTCACCGTCATCACCGAAACGCGCGAGGCAGCTGCGGTAAAGCTCATCAGCGTG
GTCGTGCAGCGATTCACAGATGTCTGCCTGTTCATCCGCGTCCAGCTCGTTGAGTTTCTCCAGAAGCGTT
AATGTCTGGCTTCTGATAAAGCGGGCCATGTTAAGGGCGGTTTTTTCCTGTTTGGTCACTGATGCCTCCG
TGTAAGGGGGATTTCTGTTCATGGGGGTAATGATACCGATGAAACGAGAGAGGATGCTCACGATACGGGT
TACTGATGATGAACATGCCCGGTTACTGGAACGTTGTGAGGGTAAACAACTGGCGGTATGGATGCGGCGG
GACCAGAGAAAAATCACTCAGGGTCAATGCCAGCGCTTCGTTAATACAGATGTAGGTGTTCCACAGGGTA
GCCAGCAGCATCCTGCGATGCAGATCCGGAACATAATGGTGCAGGGCGCTGACTTCCGCGTTTCCAGACT
TTACGAAACACGGAAACCGAAGACCATTCATGTTGTTGCTCAGGTCGCAGACGTTTTGCAGCAGCAGTCG
CTTCACGTTCGCTCGCGTATCGGTGATTCATTCTGCTAACCAGTAAGGCAACCCCGCCAGCCTAGCCGGG
TCCTCAACGACAGGAGCACGATCATGCGCACCCGTGGCCAGGACCCAACGCTGCCCGAAATT
Features (pLannotate 1.2.2; 22 found; start..end, strand, type, name):
      3..80      +  promoter       lacIq promoter: lacI (mutant); In the lacIq allele, a single base change in the promoter boosts expression of the lacI gene about 10-fold.
     81..1163    +  CDS            lacI: lac repressor; lacI; The lac repressor binds to the lac operator to inhibit transcription in E. coli. This inhibition can be relieved by adding lactose or isopropyl-β-D-thiogalactopyranoside (IPTG).
   1176..1197    +  protein_bind   CAP binding site: CAP binding activates transcription in the presence of cAMP. E. coli catabolite activator protein
   1216..1233    +  promoter       tet promoter (fragment): E. coli promoter for tetracycline efflux protein gene
   1406..1434    +  promoter       tac promoter: strong E. coli promoter; hybrid between the trp and lac UV5 promoters
   1442..1458    +  protein_bind   lac operator: The lac repressor binds to the lac operator to inhibit transcription in E. coli. This inhibition can be relieved by adding lactose or isopropyl-β-D-thiogalactopyranoside (IPTG). lac repressor encoded by lacI
   1528..2628    +  CDS            MBP: maltose binding protein from E. coli; malE (mutated); This version of the gene does not encode a signal sequence, so MBP will remain in the cytosol.
   2692..2716    +  protein_bind   attB1: mutant version of attB; recombination site for the Gateway® BP reaction BP Clonase™
   2719..4875    +  CDS            pgl-1: PGL1_CAEEL - Experimental evidence at protein level: Swiss-Prot protein existence level 1. Guanyl-specific endoribonuclease which cleaves the phosphodiester bond in single-stranded RNA between the 3'-guanylic residue and the 5'-OH residue of adjacent nucleotide, resulting in the formation of a corresponding 2',3'-cyclic phosphate intermediate (PubMed:26787882). Together with the P-granule component pgl-3, is involved in the formation of P-granules (PubMed:21402787, PubMed:24746798). Together with pgl-3, probably recruits other granule components such as pos-1, mex-3 and glh-1 to P-granules (Pu
   4912..4936    -  protein_bind   attB2: mutant version of attB; recombination site for the Gateway® BP reaction BP Clonase™
   4952..4978    +  misc_feature   MCS (fragment): pUC18/19 multiple cloning site
   4986..5140    +  CDS            lacZα (fragment): LacZα fragment of β-galactosidase; lacZ fragment
   5233..5348    +  ncRNA          5S rRNA: Accession: RF00001 - 5S ribosomal RNA
   5352..5438    +  terminator     rrnB T1 terminator: Escherichia coli rrnB; transcription terminator T1 from the E. coli rrnB gene
   5530..5557    +  terminator     rrnB T2 terminator: transcription terminator T2 from the E. coli rrnB gene
   5576..5667    +  promoter       AmpR promoter: bla
   5668..6528    +  CDS            AmpR: β-lactamase; bla; confers resistance to ampicillin, carbenicillin, and related antibiotics
   6570..7083    -  rep_origin     M13 ori (sequence partly withheld): M13 bacteriophage origin of replication; arrow indicates direction of (+) strand synthesis
   7194..7782    +  rep_origin     ori: high-copy-number ColE1/pMB1/pBR322/pUC origin of replication
   7968..8110    -  misc_feature   bom: basis of mobility region from pBR322
   8212..8403    -  CDS            rop: Rop protein, which maintains plasmids at low copy number; rop
   8420..8800    +  CDS            YPB1_ECOLX: Protein predicted: Swiss-Prot protein existence level 4. From Escherichia coli.
