[The description below was written by a language model from this plasmid's Addgene catalogue record and pLannotate feature annotations shown in this document.]
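Description:
pJW4.02 is a bacterial expression plasmid for producing the C. elegans P-granule protein PGL-1 as an N-terminal maltose-binding protein (MBP) fusion in E. coli. It is built on a pMAL-c2X backbone that had been converted into a Gateway destination vector. The annotated full sequence (about 8.9 kb) shows the pgl-1 coding region flanked by attB1 and attB2 sites, the footprint of Gateway recombination into that vector. The plasmid is maintained through a ColE1/pMB1-type origin accompanied by the pBR322 bom region and the rop gene, which moderates copy number (the record lists copy number as unknown). Selection is by ampicillin via the β-lactamase gene. An M13 origin is also present, allowing single-stranded DNA production with helper phage.

Expression is driven by the hybrid tac promoter under control of a lac operator, and the plasmid carries its own lacI gene behind the lacIq promoter, so transcription is repressed until induced with IPTG. The malE sequence in this backbone lacks the signal peptide, so the MBP–PGL-1 fusion stays in the cytoplasm. MBP typically aids solubility and permits affinity purification on amylose resin. Downstream of the insert lie remnants of the polylinker and a lacZα fragment, followed by the rrnB T1 and T2 terminators that end transcription. PGL-1 is annotated as a guanyl-specific endoribonuclease that acts with PGL-3 in assembling P granules. The construct was deposited with a study of RNA granule dynamics in C. elegans, consistent with use as a source of recombinant PGL-1 for in vitro biochemical work, although the record states only bacterial expression as its purpose.
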