Addgene plasmid #62867: pJW4.02
Purpose: Bacterial expression of MBP-PGL-1
Depositing lab: Geraldine Seydoux. Depositing organization: Johns Hopkins University and School of Medicine. Publication: Regulation of RNA granule dynamics by phosphorylation of serine-rich, intrinsically disordered proteins in C. elegans. Wang JT, Smith J, Chen BC, Schmidt H, Rasoloson D, Paix A, Lambrus BG, Calidas D, Betzig E, Seydoux G. Elife. 2014 Dec 23;4. doi: 10.7554/eLife.04591. PubMed 25535836.
Backbone
  Vector backbone: pMAL-c2X Gateway compatible destination vector
  Backbone size w/o insert (bp): 8356
  Vector type: Bacterial Expression
Growth in bacteria
  Bacterial resistance: Ampicillin, 100 μg/mL
  Growth temperature: 37°C
  Growth strain: DH5alpha
  Copy number: Unknown
Gene/Insert
  Gene/Insert name: MBP-PGL-1
  Species: C. elegans (nematode)
  Insert size (bp): 2195
  Tag / fusion protein: MBP (N terminal on backbone)
  Cloning method: Gateway Cloning
  Sequencing primers: 5′ MBP-F
Terms and licenses: Academic/Nonprofit Terms; Industry Terms: Not Available to Industry
How to cite: pJW4.02 was a gift from Geraldine Seydoux (Addgene plasmid # 62867 ; http://n2t.net/addgene:62867 ; RRID:Addgene_62867)
