>Addgene plasmid #62867 | pJW4.02 | addgene partial sequence | sequence record 107391 | M13pUC-Fwd 5'-CCCAGTCACGACGTTGTAAAACG-3'
GCCTGCAGGTCGACTCTAGAGGATCCGAATTCTGAAATATCACCACTTTGTACAAGAAAGCTGGGTTTAG
AAACCTCCGCGTCCACCACGACCCCCGTAACCACCACGTCCACGATCTCCGCCGTATCCACCTCGTCCTC
CGCGGTCTCCCCCGCCGTATCCACCTCTACCTCCACGATCTCCGCCGTATCCACCTCTGCCTCCACGGTC
TCCACCGCCATATCCTCCGCGACCACCTCCTCCTCCATAAGCTGAACTGGTGGGAGCAAATTGACCGAAT
CCTTTTGCAACTTTGGCTTCCCCAAATCCACTGACTTTGTATTGATTAGTCGGGGCAGGAAGAGGCATTG
GAGTAGCGTCGCCTGACCCCCATGCAGTTTCAGCACGAGCTTGTGGTTGTGGTGTAGAATCTTTGTCAGC
AACTGTGGTTTCCTCTTCATCTATCTGCTGCATGCCCGGTGGCAGAGCTACTGATTTCGTTGGAGAATCC
CAGCCATCGGTGGAAAAACTTGGCGCTACTTCTGGCGAAGCACTTGAAGAAGTATCTTGATTGGCATCCG
AAGCCATCTCGATCTCGTTAACTGTTTGCTGTTGTTGTGCATCGTTAACCTTTTCTGGGACAGGATCGAC
CGCTTTTACAGTAACACCTTCTCCAATGTTTCTTGATGAGCTTAGCAAAGTCGAAGAATCCACTTCGTCA
CAAGAAATCTCCTGAAGACTGAGTGAATCCTTTGAATCGACAAGTAACCCGGAAGAATTGGTATCACTGA
GACCGTTGAGAACTTGAGCTTTAGTATTTACGCTGTATGTGTTGTGAACCGTCGTCATTTCCTCTTTCGT
GTAGGCGGAATCCTGCTGTTGGGAAGTGGATGGTTGCACATTGCTCTTTCTGCCACTTGGTGTATCGGAC
AAACAACACTTCTCCAGTGATTCAACAATTCGAGTGA
