>Addgene plasmid #62867 | pJW4.02 | addgene partial sequence | sequence record 108012 | pLIC-B4-F 5'-CGTCAGACTGTCGATGAAGCCC-3'
TAATTCGAGCTCGAACAACAACAACAATAACAATAACAACAACCTCGGGATCGAGGGAAGGATCACAAGT
TTGTACAAAAAAGCAGGCTTAATGGAGGCTAACAAGCGAGAAATTGTGGATTTCGGTGGGCTGAGATCCT
ACTTTTTCCCAAATTTGGCCCACTACATCACGAAGAATGACGAAGAACTGTTCAACAATACATCTCAGGC
CAATAAGTTGGCTGCTTTCGTGTTGGGAGCTTCCAAAGACGCTCCTGGAGACGAAGACATTTTGGAGATG
ATCTTGCCGAACGACGCTAACGCTGCCGTTATTGCTGCTGGCATGGACGTTTGTCTTCTTCTCGGAGATA
AATTTCGTCCGAAATTTGATGCTGCTGCTGAGAAATTGTCAGGATTGGGACATGCTCATGATCTGGTTTC
TGTCATCGATGACGACAAGAAGCTCGGAATGCTCGCCCGTAAGGCCAAGCTGAAGAAGACTGAAGACGCT
AAGATTCTTCAAGCTCTTCTCAAAGTAATCGCAATCGATGATGCCGCCGAAAAGTTTGTTGAGCTCACGG
AACTTGTCAGCCAACTGGATCTGGACTTTGATGTTTATGTCCTAACTAAAATCCTCGGACTTATCTCTGA
GGAGACTAGCGACGAGGTCGACATTATCCGTGATAACGTCGTCAACGCATTTGATAGCTGCAAGCCGTTG
TTGAAACAGTTGATGTTGGATGGTCCGAAATCTGAACCTGCCGATCCATTCATTAGTCTCCTCATGGATC
CACTCGAAGAGTCTGTTGGGAAAGTTGTGAACCATATCGCTCAACTTTTCGAGGAAGCGAGTAAAAATGA
AGGAGACGAGTCACTTGTCTTGAGATCTCA
